Addgene plasmid #130674: pUTKan-3xHA-GFP-TOM5
Purpose: Ubiquitously expresses 3xHA-GFP-TOM5 in the outer mitochondrial membrane of planta
Depositing lab: Andreas Weber. Depositing organization: Heinrich-Heine-Universitaet Duesseldorf. Publication: Rapid Single-Step Affinity Purification of HA-Tagged Plant Mitochondria. Kuhnert F, Stefanski A, Overbeck N, Drews L, Reichert AS, Stuhler K, Weber APM. Plant Physiol. 2020 Feb;182(2):692-706. doi: 10.1104/pp.19.00732. Epub 2019 Dec 9. PubMed 31818904.
Backbone
  Vector backbone: pUTKan
  Backbone manufacturer: Karin Schumacher
  Backbone size w/o insert (bp): 10862
  Total vector size (bp): 11826
  Vector type: Plant Expression
  Selectable markers: Kanamycin
Growth in bacteria
  Bacterial resistance: Spectinomycin, 50 μg/mL
  Growth temperature: 37°C
  Growth strain: DH5alpha
  Copy number: Unknown
Gene/Insert
  Gene/Insert name: Translocase of outer mitochondrial membrane 5 (alt name: TOM5)
  Species: A. thaliana (mustard weed)
  Insert size (bp): 166
  Entrez Gene: TOM5 (a.k.a. AT5G08040, T22D6.2, mitochondrial import receptor subunit TOM5 homolog)
  Promoter: Ubiquitin10
  Tag / fusion protein: 3xHA (N terminal on insert); sGFP (N terminal on insert)
  Cloning method: Restriction Enzyme; 5′ cloning site SalI (not destroyed); 3′ cloning site SpeI (not destroyed)
  Sequencing primers: 5′ CGATTTTCTGGGTTTGATCG; 3′ aagaccggcaacaggattc
Terms and licenses: Academic/Nonprofit Terms; Industry Terms: Not Available to Industry
Depositor comments: Please visit https://www.biorxiv.org/content/10.1101/672972v1 for bioRxiv preprint.
How to cite: pUTKan-3xHA-GFP-TOM5 was a gift from Andreas Weber (Addgene plasmid # 130674 ; http://n2t.net/addgene:130674 ; RRID:Addgene_130674)
