[The description below was written by a language model from this plasmid's Addgene catalogue record and pLannotate feature annotations shown in this document.]
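Description:
pUTKan-3xHA-GFP-TOM5 is a plant expression binary vector of about 11.8 kb built on the pUTKan backbone and designed for Agrobacterium-mediated T-DNA transfer. The backbone outside the T-DNA borders carries a ColE1/pMB1-type origin with the pBR322 bom region for propagation in E. coli. It also carries the pVS1 replicon (oriV, RepA and the StaA stability protein), which supports maintenance in Agrobacterium. Bacterial selection is by spectinomycin through an aadA (SmR) gene. Between the nopaline-type right and left border repeats lie two units. One is the expression cassette. The other is a plant selection cassette in the opposite orientation, in which the neo/nptII gene is driven by the mannopine synthase promoter and ended by the MAS terminator, giving kanamycin resistance in transformed plants.

The payload is a single fusion reading frame: three tandem HA epitopes, then GFP (annotated as the S65T variant, listed as sGFP in the catalogue), then the Arabidopsis thaliana TOM5 coding sequence, followed by the pea rbcS-E9 terminator. The catalogue names the Ubiquitin10 promoter as the driver. The feature table does not annotate it, although an unannotated stretch upstream of the 3xHA tag is where it would be expected to sit. TOM5 is a small subunit of the translocase of the outer mitochondrial membrane, and here it targets the fusion to that membrane, as the stated purpose describes. Expressed ubiquitously in plants, the fusion labels mitochondria with GFP fluorescence, and the HA tags allow rapid single-step affinity purification of mitochondria. Leftover lac, lacZα and MCS fragments flanking the cassette are cloning remnants.
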