Features (pLannotate 1.2.2; 27 found; start..end, strand, type, name):
    528..929     -  CDS            Y4CG_SINFN (fragment): Protein inferred from homology: Swiss-Prot protein existence level 3. From Sinorhizobium fredii (strain NBRC 101917 / NGR234).
   1279..1303    -  misc_feature   RB T-DNA repeat: right border repeat from nopaline C58 T-DNA
   1367..1455    +  CDS            lacI (fragment): lac repressor; lacI; The lac repressor binds to the lac operator to inhibit transcription in E. coli. This inhibition can be relieved by adding lactose or isopropyl-β-D-thiogalactopyranoside (IPTG).
   1468..1489    +  protein_bind   CAP binding site: CAP binding activates transcription in the presence of cAMP. E. coli catabolite activator protein
   1504..1534    +  promoter       lac promoter: promoter for the E. coli lac operon
   1538..1560    +  protein_bind   lac operator (fragment): The lac repressor binds to the lac operator to inhibit transcription in E. coli. This inhibition can be relieved by adding lactose or isopropyl-β-D-thiogalactopyranoside (IPTG). lac repressor encoded by lacI
   1591..1610    +  misc_feature   MCS (fragment): pUC18/19 multiple cloning site
   2273..2362    +  CDS            3xHA: three tandem HA epitope tags
   2384..3094    +  CDS            GFP (S65T): GFP (S65T) is a basic (constitutively fluorescent) green fluorescent protein published in 1995, derived from Aequorea victoria.
   3113..3271    +  CDS            TOM5: TOM5_ARATH - Experimental evidence at protein level: Swiss-Prot protein existence level 1. A component of the complex responsible for the recognition and translocation of cytosolically synthesized mitochondrial preproteins. From Arabidopsis thaliana (Mouse-ear cress).
   3293..3934    +  terminator     E9 terminator: terminator and polyadenylation signal from the pea rbcS-E9 gene
   3941..4095    +  CDS            lacZα (fragment): LacZα fragment of β-galactosidase; lacZ fragment
   4540..4792    -  terminator     MAS terminator: mannopine synthase terminator
   4809..4967    -  CDS            ble (fragment): BLE_KLEPN - Experimental evidence at protein level: Swiss-Prot protein existence level 1. Binding protein with a strong affinity to the bleomycin family of antibiotics. Binds to CL990; an antimitotic-antibiotic compound. From Klebsiella pneumoniae.
   4991..5782    -  CDS            neo: KKA2_KLEPN - Also known as kan, nptII. Experimental evidence at protein level: Swiss-Prot protein existence level 1. Resistance to kanamycin, neomycin, paromomycin, ribostamycin, butirosin and gentamicin B. From Klebsiella pneumoniae.
   5812..6192    -  promoter       MAS promoter: mannopine synthase promoter (Velten et al., 1984)
   6295..6489    +  CDS            mas1 (fragment): MAS1_AGRT9 - Protein inferred from homology: Swiss-Prot protein existence level 3. Reduces deoxy-fructosyl-glutamine to mannopine. From Agrobacterium tumefaciens (strain 15955).
   6564..6588    -  misc_feature   LB T-DNA repeat: left border repeat from nopaline C58 T-DNA
   6847..6870    +  promoter       Pc promoter (fragment): intI1 (promoter lies within the coding sequence); class 1 integron promoter
   7046..7102    +  CDS            GmR (fragment): gentamycin acetyltransferase; aacC1; confers resistance to gentamycin
   7113..7900    +  CDS            SmR (fragment): aminoglycoside adenylyltransferase (Murphy, 1985); aadA; confers resistance to spectinomycin and streptomycin
   8146..8734    +  rep_origin     ori: high-copy-number ColE1/pMB1/pBR322/pUC origin of replication
   8920..9060    -  misc_feature   bom: basis of mobility region from pBR322
   9162..9201    -  CDS            rop (fragment): Rop protein, which maintains plasmids at low copy number; rop
   9404..9598    -  rep_origin     pVS1 oriV: origin of replication for the Pseudomonas plasmid pVS1 (Heeb et al., 2000)
   9664..10737   -  CDS            pVS1 RepA: replication protein from the Pseudomonas plasmid pVS1 (Heeb et al., 2000)
  11166..11795   -  CDS            pVS1 StaA: stability protein from the Pseudomonas plasmid pVS1 (Heeb et al., 2000)
>Addgene plasmid #130674 | pUTKan-3xHA-GFP-TOM5 | addgene full sequence | sequence record 257758 | Addgene NGS Result
TCGCATCATATACGCAGCGACCGCATGACGCAAGCTGTTTTACTCAAATACACATCACCTTTTTAGACGG
CGGCGCTCGGTTTCTTCAGCGGCCAAGCTGGCCGGCCAGGCCGCCAGCTTGGCATCAGACAAACCGGCCA
GGATTTCATGCAGCCGCACGGTTGAGACGTGCGCGGGCGGCTCGAACACGTACCCGGCCGCGATCATCTC
CGCCTCGATCTCTTCGGTAATGAAAAACGGTTCGTCCTGGCCGTCCTGGTGCGGTTTCATGCTTGTTCCT
CTTGGCGTTCATTCTCGGCGGCCGCCAGGGCGTCGGCCTCGGTCAATGCGTCCTCACGGAAGGCACCGCG
CCGCCTGGCCTCGGTGGGCGTCACTTCCTCGCTGCGCTCAAGTGCGCGGTACAGGGTCGAGCGATGCACG
CCAAGCAGTGCAGCCGCCTCTTTCACGGTGCGGCCTTCCTGGTCGATCAGCTCGCGGGCGTGCGCGATCT
GTGCCGGGGTGAGGGTAGGGCGGGGGCCAAACTTCACGCCTCGGGCCTTGGCGGCCTCGCGCCCGCTCCG
GGTGCGGTCGATGATTAGGGAACGCTCGAACTCGGCAATGCCGGCGAACACGGTCAACACCATGCGGCCG
GCCGGCGTGGTGGTGTCGGCCCACGGCTCTGCCAGGCTACGCAGGCCCGCGCCGGCCTCCTGGATGCGCT
CGGCAATGTCCAGTAGGTCGCGGGTGCTGCGGGCCAGGCGGTCTAGCCTGGTCACTGTCACAACGTCGCC
AGGGCGTAGGTGGTCAAGCATCCTGGCCAGCTCCGGGCGGTCGCGCCTGGTGCCGGTGATCTTCTCGGAA
AACAGCTTGGTGCAGCCGGCCGCGTGCAGTTCGGCCCGTTGGTTGGTCAAGTCCTGGTCGTCGGTGCTGA
CGCGGGCATAGCCCAGCAGGCCAGCGGCGGCGCTCTTGTTCATGGCGTAATGTCTCCGGTTCTAGTCGCA
AGTATTCTACTTTATGCGACTAAAACACGCGACAAGAAAACGCCAGGAAAAGGGCAGGGCGGCAGCCTGT
CGCGTAACTTAGGACTTGTGCGACATGTCGTTTTCAGAAGACGGCTGCACTGAACGTCAGAAGCCGACTG
CACTATAGCAGCGGAGGGGTTGGATCAAAGTACTTTAAAGTACTTTGATCCCGAGGGGAACCCTGTGGTT
GGCATGCACATACAAATGGACGAACGGATAAACCTTTTCACGCCCTTTTAAATATCCGATTATTCTAATA
AACGCTCTTTTCTCTTAGGTTTACCCGCCAATATATCCTGTCAAACACTGATAGTTTAAACTGAAGGCGG
GAAACGACAATCTGATCCAAGCTCAAGCTGCTCTAGCCAATACGCAAACCGCCTCTCCCCGCGCGTTGGC
CGATTCATTAATGCAGCTGGCACGACAGGTTTCCCGACTGGAAAGCGGGCAGTGAGCGCAACGCAATTAA
TGTGAGTTAGCTCACTCATTAGGCACCCCAGGCTTTACACTTTATGCTTCCGGCTCGTATGTTGTGTGGA
ATTGTGAGCGGATAACAATTTCACACAGGAAACAGCTATGACATGATTACGAATTCGAGCTCGGTACCCG
ACGAGTCAGTAATAAACGGCGTCAAAGTGGTTGCAGCCGGCACACACGAGTCGTGTTTATCAACTCAAAG
CACAAATACTTTTCCTCAACCTAAAAATAAGGCAATTAGCCAAAAACAACTTTGCGTGTAAACAACGCTC
AATACACGTGTCATTTTATTATTAGCTATTGCTTCACCGCCTTAGCTTTCTCGTGACCTAGTCGTCCTCG
TCTTTTCTTCTTCTTCTTCTATAAAACAATACCCAAAGAGCTCTTCTTCTTCACAATTCAGATTTCAATT
TCTCAAAATCTTAAAAACTTTCTCTCAATTCTCTCTACCGTGATCAAGGTAAATTTCTGTGTTCCTTATT
CTCTCAAAATCTTCGATTTTGTTTTCGTTCGATCCCAATTTCGTATATGTTCTTTGGTTTAGATTCTGTT
AATCTTAGATCGAAGACGATTTTCTGGGTTTGATCGTTAGATATCATCTTAATTCTCGATTAGGGTTTCA
TAGATATCATCCGATTTGTTCAAATAATTTGAGTTTTGTCGAATAATTACTCTTCGATTTGTGATTTCTA
TCTAGATCTGGTGTTAGTTTCTAGTTTGTGCGATCGAATTTGTAGATTAATCTGAGTTTTTCTGATTAAC
ACTCGAGTGCGGGATCCTCTAGAGGGCCCATGTACCCATACGATGTTCCTGACTATGCGGGCTATCCCTA
TGACGTCCCGGACTATGCAGGATCCTATCCATATGACGTTCCAGATTACGCTCCGCGGGGAGGGAGCGGC
GTGAGCAAGGGCGAGGAGCTGTTCACCGGGGTGGTGCCCATCCTGGTCGAGCTGGACGGCGACGTAAACG
GCCACAAGTTCAGCGTGTCCGGCGAGGGCGAGGGCGATGCCACCTACGGCAAGCTGACCCTGAAGTTCAT
CTGCACCACCGGCAAGCTGCCCGTGCCCTGGCCCACCCTCGTGACCACCTTCACCTACGGCGTGCAGTGC
TTCAGCCGCTACCCCGACCACATGAAGCAGCACGACTTCTTCAAGTCCGCCATGCCCGAAGGCTACGTCC
AGGAGCGCACCATCTTCTTCAAGGACGACGGCAACTACAAGACCCGCGCCGAGGTGAAGTTCGAGGGCGA
CACCCTGGTGAACCGCATCGAGCTGAAGGGCATCGACTTCAAGGAGGACGGCAACATCCTGGGGCACAAG
CTGGAGTACAACTACAACAGCCACAACGTCTATATCATGGCCGACAAGCAGAAGAACGGCATCAAGGTGA
ACTTCAAGATCCGCCACAACATCGAGGACGGCAGCGTGCAGCTCGCCGACCACTACCAGCAGAACACCCC
CATCGGCGACGGCCCCGTGCTGCTGCCCGACAACCACTACCTGAGCACCCAGTCCGCCCTGAGCAAAGAC
CCCAACGAGAAGCGCGATCACATGGTCCTGCTGGAGTTCGTGACCGCCGCCGGGATCACTCACGGCATGG
ACGAGCTGTACAAGGGAGGGAGCGGCGTCGACGTGAACAACGTTGTCTCTATCGAAAAGATGAAAGCACT
CTGGCACTCCGAGGTTCATGATGAACAAAAATGGGCGGTGAACATGAAACTTCTGCGAGCACTTGGTATG
TTTGCAGGAGGAGTCGTCCTCATGCGTAGCTATGGGGATCTCATGGGAGTTTGATGAACTAGTTGGCTGC
AGAGCTTTCGTTCGTATCATCGGTTTCGACAACGTTCGTCAAGTTCAATGCATCAGTTTCATTGCGCACA
CACCAGAATCCTACTGAGTTTGAGTATTATGGCATTGGGAAAACTGTTTTTCTTGTACCATTTGTTGTGC
TTGTAATTTACTGTGTTTTTTATTCGGTTTTCGCTATCGAACTGTGAAATGGAAATGGATGGAGAAGAGT
TAATGAATGATATGGTCCTTTTGTTCATTCTCAAATTAATATTATTTGTTTTTTCTCTTATTTGTTGTGT
GTTGAATTTGAAATTATAAGAGATATGCAAACATTTTGTTTTGAGTAAAAATGTGTCAAATCGTGGCCTC
TAATGACCGAAGTTAATATGAGGAGTAAAACACTTGTAGTTGTACCATTATGCTTATTCACTAGGCAACA
AATATATTTTCAGACCTAGAAAAGCTGCAAATGTTACTGAATACAAGTATGTCCTCTTGTGTTTTAGACA
TTTATGAACTTTCCTTTATGTAATTTTCCAGAATCCTTGTCAGATTCTAATCATTGCTTTATAATTATAG
TTATACTCATGGATTTGTAGTTGAGTATGAAAATATTTTTTAATGCATTTTATGACTTGCCAATTGATTG
ACAACATGCATCAAGCTTGGCACTGGCCGTCGTTTTACAACGTCGTGACTGGGAAAACCCTGGCGTTACC
CAACTTAATCGCCTTGCAGCACATCCCCCTTTCGCCAGCTGGCGTAATAGCGAAGAGGCCCGCACCGATC
GCCCTTCCCAACAGTTGCGCAGCCTGAATGGCGAATGCTAGAGCAGCTTGCCAATCGAGGCCGACCAACC
GCAAGCGTTGTCAGTGTTGCAAAGCGCTCTGTGTGGGCCTACTTTAATTGCTTCCAGTGTTAAATTGGCG
AAAGGCAATAATATCGCAAAATATTGTGTTGTAAAATGTAATTATGTTTTAATTTCATGGAAATGTTTGA
GCATAATTTTTATTAATGTACTAAATTACTGTTTTGTTAAATGCAATTTTGCTTTCTCGGGATTTTAATA
TCAAAATCTATTTAGAAATACACAATATTTTGTTGCAGGCTTGCTGGAGAATCGATCTGCTATCATAAAA
ATTACAAAAAAATTTTATTTGCCTCAATTATTTTAGGATTGGTATTAAGGACGCTTAAATTATTTGTCGG
GTCACTACGCATCATTGTGATTGAGAAGATCAGCGATACGAAATATTCGTAGTACTATCGATAATTTATT
TGAAAATTCATAAGAAAAGCAAACGTTACATGAATTGATGAAACAATACAAAGACAGATAAAGCCACGCA
CATTTAGGATATTGGCCGAGATTACTGAATATTGAGTAAGATCACGGAATTTCTGACAGGAGCATGTCTT
CAATTCAGCCCAAATGGCAGTTGAAATACTCAAACCGCCCCATATGCAGGAGCGGATCATTCATTGTTTG
TTTGGTTGCCTTTGCCAACATGGGAGTCCAAGGTTTCAGGGAAGCTGGAATTCCGGGGTGGGCGAAGAAC
TCCAGCATGAGATCCCCGCGCTGGAGGATCATCCAGCCGGCGTCCCGGAAAACGATTCCGAAGCCCAACC
TTTCATAGAAGGCGGCGGTGGAATCGAAATCTCGTGATGGCAGGTTGGGCGTCGCTTGGTCGGTCATTTC
GAACCCCAGAGTCCCGCTCAGAAGAACTCGTCAAGAAGGCGATAGAAGGCGATGCGCTGCGAATCGGGAG
CGGCGATACCGTAAAGCACGAGGAAGCGGTCAGCCCATTCGCCGCCAAGCTCTTCAGCAATATCACGGGT
AGCCAACGCTATGTCCTGATAGCGGTCCGCCACACCCAGCCGGCCACAGTCGATGAATCCAGAAAAGCGG
CCATTTTCCACCATGATATTCGGCAAGCAGGCATCGCCATGGGTCACGACGAGATCCTCGCCGTCGGGCA
TGCGCGCCTTGAGCCTGGCGAACAGTTCGGCTGGCGCGAGCCCCTGATGCTCTTCGTCCAGATCATCCTG
ATCGACAAGACCGGCTTCCATCCGAGTACGTGCTCGCTCGATGCGATGTTTCGCTTGGTGGTCGAATGGG
CAGGTAGCCGGATCAAGCGTATGCAGCCGCCGCATTGCATCAGCCATGATGGATACTTTCTCGGCAGGAG
CAAGGTGAGATGACAGGAGATCCTGCCCCGGCACTTCGCCCAATAGCAGCCAGTCCCTTCCCGCTTCAGT
GACAACGTCGAGCACAGCTGCGCAAGGAACGCCCGTCGTGGCCAGCCACGATAGCCGCGCTGCCTCGTCC
TGGAGTTCATTCAGGGCACCGGACAGGTCGGTCTTGACAAAAAGAACCGGGCGCCCCTGCGCTGACAGCC
GGAACACGGCGGCATCAGAGCAGCCGATTGTCTGTTGTGCCCAGTCATAGCCGAATAGCCTCTCCACCCA
AGCGGCCGGAGAACCTGCGTGCAATCCATCTTGTTCAATCATGCGAAACGATCCGGGGAATTCGCTAGAG
TCGATTTGGTGTATCGAGATTGGTTATGAAATTCAGATGCTAGTGTAATGTATTGGTAATTTGGGAAGAT
ATAATAGGAAGCAAGGCTATTTATCCATTTCTGAAAAGGCGAAATGGCGTCACCGCGAGCGTCACGCGCA
TTCCGTTCTTGCTGTAAAGCGTTGTTTGGTACACTTTTGACTAGCGAGGCTTGGCGTGTCAGCGTATCTA
TTCAAAAGTCGTTAATGGCTGCGGATCAAGAAAAAGTTGGAATAGAAACAGAATACCCGCGAAATTCAGG
CCCGGTTGCCATGTCCTACACGCCGAAATAAACGACCAAATTAGTAGAAAAATAAAAACTGACTCGGATA
CTTACGTCACGTCTTGCGCACTGATTTGAAAAATCTCAATATAAACAAAGACGGCCACAAGAAAAAACCA
AAACACCGATATTCATTAATCTTATCTAGTTTCTCAAAAAAATTCATATCTTCCACACGTGAAAATGCCA
ATTTCTCAGACCTACCTCGGCTCTGCGAAGGCCCCCGCTGGTATCAAAAGTTTTTATTTCATCCGACATG
GCGCGACCGACCTCAACGAGAAGGAAATTGTCGTGAACGGTGAGAAGCTCTGGGGCGTGCAAGGTTCCGG
AACGAACATCGGTCTCAATGCAAAAGGGGAACGCCAGGCTCTGTTGGCCCCTCGAAATTCGGCGTTAATT
CAGTACATTAAAAACGTCCGCAATGTGTTATTAAGTTGTCTAAGCGTCAATTTGTTTACACCACAATATA
TCCTGCCACCAGCCAGCCAACAGCTCCCCGACCGGCAGCTCGGCACAAAATCACCACTCGATACAGGCAG
CCCATCAGTCCGGGACGGCGTCAGCGGGAGAGCCGTTGTAAGGCGGCAGACTTTGCTCATGTTACCGATG
CTATTCGGAAGAACGGCAACTAAGCTGCCGGGTTTGAAACACGGATGATCTCGCGGAGGGTAGCATGTTG
ATTGTAACGATGACAGAGCGTTGCTGCCTGTGATCAATTCGGGCACGAACCCAGTGGACATAAGCCTGTT
CGGTTCGTAAGCTGTAATGCAAGTAGCGTATGCGCTCACGCAACTGGTCCAGAACCTTGACCGAACGCAG
CGGTGGTAACGGCGCAGTGGCGGTTTTCATGGCTTGTTATGACTGTTTTTTTGGGGTACAGTCTATGCCT
CGGGCATCCAAGCAGCAAGCGCGTTACGCCGTGGGTCGATGTTTGATGTTATGGAGCAGCAACGATGTTA
CGCAGCAGGGCAGTCGCCCTAAAACAAAGTTAAACATCATGGGGGAAGCGGTGATCGCCGAAGTATCGAC
TCAACTATCAGAGGTAGTTGGCGTCATCGAGCGCCATCTCGAACCGACGTTGCTGGCCGTACATTTGTAC
GGCTCCGCAGTGGATGGCGGCCTGAAGCCACACAGTGATATTGATTTGCTGGTTACGGTGACCGTAAGGC
TTGATGAAACAACGCGGCGAGCTTTGATCAACGACCTTTTGGAAACTTCGGCTTCCCCTGGAGAGAGCGA
GATTCTCCGCGCTGTAGAAGTCACCATTGTTGTGCACGACGACATCATTCCGTGGCGTTATCCAGCTAAG
CGCGAACTGCAATTTGGAGAATGGCAGCGCAATGACATTCTTGCAGGTATCTTCGAGCCAGCCACGATCG
ACATTGATCTGGCTATCTTGCTGACAAAAGCAAGAGAACATAGCGTTGCCTTGGTAGGTCCAGCGGCGGA
GGAACTCTTTGATCCGGTTCCTGAACAGGATCTATTTGAGGCGCTAAATGAAACCTTAACGCTATGGAAC
TCGCCGCCCGACTGGGCTGGCGATGAGCGAAATGTAGTGCTTACGTTGTCCCGCATTTGGTACAGCGCAG
TAACCGGCAAAATCGCGCCGAAGGATGTCGCTGCCGACTGGGCAATGGAGCGCCTGCCGGCCCAGTATCA
GCCCGTCATACTTGAAGCTAGACAGGCTTATCTTGGACAAGAAGAAGATCGCTTGGCCTCGCGCGCAGAT
CAGTTGGAAGAATTTGTCCACTACGTGAAAGGCGAGATCACCAAGGTAGTCGGCAAATAATGTCTAGCTA
GAAATTCGTTCAAGCCGACGCCGCTTCGCGGCGCGGCTTAACTCAAGCGTTAGATGCACTAAGCACATAA
TTGCTCACAGCCAAACTATCAGGTCAAGTCTGCTTTTATTATTTTTAAGCGTGCATAATAAGCCCTACAC
AAATTGGGAGATATATCATGCATGACCAAAATCCCTTAACGTGAGTTTTCGTTCCACTGAGCGTCAGACC
CCGTAGAAAAGATCAAAGGATCTTCTTGAGATCCTTTTTTTCTGCGCGTAATCTGCTGCTTGCAAACAAA
AAAACCACCGCTACCAGCGGTGGTTTGTTTGCCGGATCAAGAGCTACCAACTCTTTTTCCGAAGGTAACT
GGCTTCAGCAGAGCGCAGATACCAAATACTGTCCTTCTAGTGTAGCCGTAGTTAGGCCACCACTTCAAGA
ACTCTGTAGCACCGCCTACATACCTCGCTCTGCTAATCCTGTTACCAGTGGCTGCTGCCAGTGGCGATAA
GTCGTGTCTTACCGGGTTGGACTCAAGACGATAGTTACCGGATAAGGCGCAGCGGTCGGGCTGAACGGGG
GGTTCGTGCACACAGCCCAGCTTGGAGCGAACGACCTACACCGAACTGAGATACCTACAGCGTGAGCTAT
GAGAAAGCGCCACGCTTCCCGAAGGGAGAAAGGCGGACAGGTATCCGGTAAGCGGCAGGGTCGGAACAGG
AGAGCGCACGAGGGAGCTTCCAGGGGGAAACGCCTGGTATCTTTATAGTCCTGTCGGGTTTCGCCACCTC
TGACTTGAGCGTCGATTTTTGTGATGCTCGTCAGGGGGGCGGAGCCTATGGAAAAACGCCAGCAACGCGG
CCTTTTTACGGTTCCTGGCCTTTTGCTGGCCTTTTGCTCACATGTTCTTTCCTGCGTTATCCCCTGATTC
TGTGGATAACCGTATTACCGCCTTTGAGTGAGCTGATACCGCTCGCCGCAGCCGAACGACCGAGCGCAGC
GAGTCAGTGAGCGAGGAAGCGGAAGAGCGCCTGATGCGGTATTTTCTCCTTACGCATCTGTGCGGTATTT
CACACCGCATATGGTGCACTCTCAGTACAATCTGCTCTGATGCCGCATAGTTAAGCCAGTATACACTCCG
CTATCGCTACGTGACTGGGTCATGGCTGCGCCCCGACACCCGCCAACACCCGCTGACGCGCCCTGACGGG
CTTGTCTGCTCCCGGCATCCGCTTACAGACAAGCTGTGACCGTCTCCGGGAGCTGCATGTGTCAGAGGTT
TTCACCGTCATCACCGAAACGCGCGAGGCAGGGTGCCTTGATGTGGGCGCCGGCGGTCGAGTGGCGACGG
CGCGGCTTGTCCGCGCCCTGGTAGATTGCCTGGCCGTAGGCCAGCCATTTTTGAGCGGCCAGCGGCCGCG
ATAGGCCGACGCGAAGCGGCGGGGCGTAGGGAGCGCAGCGACCGAAGGGTAGGCGCTTTTTGCAGCTCTT
CGGCTGTGCGCTGGCCAGACAGTTATGCACAGGCCAGGCGGGTTTTAAGAGTTTTAATAAGTTTTAAAGA
GTTTTAGGCGGAAAAATCGCCTTTTTTCTCTTTTATATCAGTCACTTACATGTGTGACCGGTTCCCAATG
TACGGCTTTGGGTTCCCAATGTACGGGTTCCGGTTCCCAATGTACGGCTTTGGGTTCCCAATGTACGTGC
TATCCACAGGAAAGAGACCTTTTCGACCTTTTTCCCCTGCTAGGGCAATTTGCCCTAGCATCTGCTCCGT
ACATTAGGAACCGGCGGATGCTTCGCCCTCGATCAGGTTGCGGTAGCGCATGACTAGGATCGGGCCAGCC
TGCCCCGCCTCCTCCTTCAAATCGTACTCCGGCAGGTCATTTGACCCGATCAGCTTGCGCACGGTGAAAC
AGAACTTCTTGAACTCTCCGGCGCTGCCACTGCGTTCGTAGATCGTCTTGAACAACCATCTGGCTTCTGC
CTTGCCTGCGGCGCGGCGTGCCAGGCGGTAGAGAAAACGGCCGATGCCGGGATCGATCAAAAAGTAATCG
GGGTGAACCGTCAGCACGTCCGGGTTCTTGCCTTCTGTGATCTCGCGGTACATCCAATCAGCTAGCTCGA
TCTCGATGTACTCCGGCCGCCCGGTTTCGCTCTTTACGATCTTGTAGCGGCTAATCAAGGCTTCACCCTC
GGATACCGTCACCAGGCGGCCGTTCTTGGCCTTCTTCGTACGCTGCATGGCAACGTGCGTGGTGTTTAAC
CGAATGCAGGTTTCTACCAGGTCGTCTTTCTGCTTTCCGCCATCGGCTCGCCGGCAGAACTTGAGTACGT
CCGCAACGTGTGGACGGAACACGCGGCCGGGCTTGTCTCCCTTCCCTTCCCGGTATCGGTTCATGGATTC
GGTTAGATGGGAAACCGCCATCAGTACCAGGTCGTAATCCCACACACTGGCCATGCCGGCCGGCCCTGCG
GAAACCTCTACGTGCCCGTCTGGAAGCTCGTAGCGGATCACCTCGCCAGCTCGTCGGTCACGCTTCGACA
GACGGAAAACGGCCACGTCCATGATGCTGCGACTATCGCGGGTGCCCACGTCATAGAGCATCGGAACGAA
AAAATCTGGTTGCTCGTCGCCCTTGGGCGGCTTCCTAATCGACGGCGCACCGGCTGCCGGCGGTTGCCGG
GATTCTTTGCGGATTCGATCAGCGGCCGCTTGCCACGATTCACCGGGGCGTGCTTCTGCCTCGATGCGTT
GCCGCTGGGCGGCCTGCGCGGCCTTCAACTTCTCCACCAGGTCATCACCCAGCGCCGCGCCGATTTGTAC
CGGGCCGGATGGTTTGCGACCGCTCACGCCGATTCCTCGGGCTTGGGGGTTCCAGTGCCATTGCAGGGCC
GGCAGACAACCCAGCCGCTTACGCCTGGCCAACCGCCCGTTCCTCCACACATGGGGCATTCCACGGCGTC
GGTGCCTGGTTGTTCTTGATTTTCCATGCCGCCTCCTTTAGCCGCTAAAATTCATCTACTCATTTATTCA
TTTGCTCATTTACTCTGGTAGCTGCGCGATGTATTCAGATAGCAGCTCGGTAATGGTCTTGCCTTGGCGT
ACCGCGTACATCTTCAGCTTGGTGTGATCCTCCGCCGGCAACTGAAAGTTGACCCGCTTCATGGCTGGCG
TGTCTGCCAGGCTGGCCAACGTTGCAGCCTTGCTGCTGCGTGCGCTCGGACGGCCGGCACTTAGCGTGTT
TGTGCTTTTGCTCATTTTCTCTTTACCTCATTAACTCAAATGAGTTTTGATTTAATTTCAGCGGCCAGCG
CCTGGACCTCGCGGGCAGCGTCGCCCTCGGGTTCTGATTCAAGAACGGTTGTGCCGGCGGCGGCAGTGCC
TGGGTAGCTCACGCGCTGCGTGATACGGGACTCAAGAATGGGCAGCTCGTACCCGGCCAGCGCCTCGGCA
ACCTCACCGCCGATGCGCGTGCCTTTGATCGCCCGCGACACGACAAAGGCCGCTTGTAGCCTTCCATCCG
TGACCTCAATGCGCTGCTTAACCAGCTCCACCAGGTCGGCGGTGGCCCATATGTCGTAAGGGCTTGGCTG
CACCGGAATCAGCACGAAGTCGGCTGCCTTGATCGCGGACACAGCCAAGTCCGCCGCCTGGGGCGCTCCG
TCGATCACTACGAAGTCGCGCCGGCCGATGGCCTTCACGTCGCGGTCAATCGTCGGGCGGTCGATGCCGA
CAACGGTTAGCGGTTGATCTTCCCGCACGGCCGCCCAATCGCGGGCACTGCCCTGGGGATCGGAATCGAC
TAACAGAACATCGGCCCCGGCGAGTTGCAGGGCGCGGGCTAGATGGGTTGCGATGGTCGTCTTGCCTGAC
CCGCCTTTCTGGTTAAGTACAGCGATAACCTTCATGCGTTCCCCTTGCGTATTTGTTTATTTACTCA
