>Addgene plasmid #130674 | pUTKan-3xHA-GFP-TOM5 | depositor partial sequence | sequence record 250093 | Ubiquitin10 forward primer, covers end of Ubiquitin10 promoter, 3xHA tag, sGFP and beginning of AtTOM5 sequence
TCTCGATTAGGGTTTCATAGATATCATCCGATTTGTTCAAATAATTTGAGTTTTGTCGAATAATTACTCT
TCGATTTGTGATTTCTATCTAGATCTGGTGTTAGTTTCTAGTTTGTGCGATCGAATTTGTAGATTAATCT
GAGTTTTTCTGATTAACACTCGAGTGCGGGATCCTCTAGAGGGCCCATGTACCCATACGATGTTCCTGAC
TATGCGGGCTATCCCTATGACGTCCCGGACTATGCAGGATCCTATCCATATGACGTTCCAGATTACGCTC
CGCGGGGAGGGAGCGGCGTGAGCAAGGGCGAGGAGCTGTTCACCGGGGTGGTGCCCATCCTGGTCGAGCT
GGACGGCGACGTAAACGGCCACAAGTTCAGCGTGTCCGGCGAGGGCGAGGGCGATGCCACCTACGGCAAG
CTGACCCTGAAGTTCATCTGCACCACCGGCAAGCTGCCCGTGCCCTGGCCCACCCTCGTGACCACCTTCA
CCTACGGCGTGCAGTGCTTCAGCCGCTACCCCGACCACATGAAGCAGCACGACTTCTTCAAGTCCGCCAT
GCCCGAAGGCTACGTCCAGGAGCGCACCATCTTCTTCAAGGACGACGGCAACTACAAGACCCGCGCCGAG
GTGAAGTTCGAGGGCGACACCCTGGTGAACCGCATCGAGCTGAAGGGCATCGACTTCAAGGAGGACGGCA
ACATCCTGGGGCACAAGCTGGAGTACAACTACAACAGCCACAACGTCTATATCATGGCCGACAAGCAGAA
GAACGGCATCAAGGTGAACTTCAAGATCCGCCACAACATCGAGGACGGCAGCGTGCAGCTCGCCGACCAC
TACCAGCAGAACACCCCCATCGGCGACGGCCCCGTGCTGCTGCCCGACAACCACTACCTGAGCACCCAGT
CCGCCCTGAGCAAAGACCCCAACGAGAAGCGCGATCACATGGTCCTGCTGGAGTTCGTGACCGCCGCCGG
GATCACTCACGGCATGGACGAGCTGTACAAGGGAGGGAGCGGCGTCGACGTGAACAACGTTGTCTCTATC
GAAAAGATGAAAGCACTCTGGCACTCCGAGGTTCATGATGAACAAAAATGGGCGGTGAACATGAAACTTC
TGCGAGCACTTGGTATGTTTGCAGGAGGAGTCGTCCTCATGCGTAGCTATGGGGATCTCATGGGA
