>Addgene plasmid #130674 | pUTKan-3xHA-GFP-TOM5 | depositor partial sequence | sequence record 250094 | 3xHA-tag forward primer, covers end of 3xHA-tag, sGFP and AtTOM5 sequence
CCTATGACGTCCCGGACTATGCAGGATCCTATCCATATGACGTTCCAGATTACGCTCCGCGGGGAGGGAG
CGGCGTGAGCAAGGGCGAGGAGCTGTTCACCGGGGTGGTGCCCATCCTGGTCGAGCTGGACGGCGACGTA
AACGGCCACAAGTTCAGCGTGTCCGGCGAGGGCGAGGGCGATGCCACCTACGGCAAGCTGACCCTGAAGT
TCATCTGCACCACCGGCAAGCTGCCCGTGCCCTGGCCCACCCTCGTGACCACCTTCACCTACGGCGTGCA
GTGCTTCAGCCGCTACCCCGACCACATGAAGCAGCACGACTTCTTCAAGTCCGCCATGCCCGAAGGCTAC
GTCCAGGAGCGCACCATCTTCTTCAAGGACGACGGCAACTACAAGACCCGCGCCGAGGTGAAGTTCGAGG
GCGACACCCTGGTGAACCGCATCGAGCTGAAGGGCATCGACTTCAAGGAGGACGGCAACATCCTGGGGCA
CAAGCTGGAGTACAACTACAACAGCCACAACGTCTATATCATGGCCGACAAGCAGAAGAACGGCATCAAG
GTGAACTTCAAGATCCGCCACAACATCGAGGACGGCAGCGTGCAGCTCGCCGACCACTACCAGCAGAACA
CCCCCATCGGCGACGGCCCCGTGCTGCTGCCCGACAACCACTACCTGAGCACCCAGTCCGCCCTGAGCAA
AGACCCCAACGAGAAGCGCGATCACATGGTCCTGCTGGAGTTCGTGACCGCCGCCGGGATCACTCACGGC
ATGGACGAGCTGTACAAGGGAGGGAGCGGCGTCGACGTGAACAACGTTGTCTCTATCGAAAAGATGAAAG
CACTCTGGCACTCCGAGGTTCATGATGAACAAAAATGGGCGGTGAACATGAAACTTCTGCGAGCACTTGG
TATGTTTGCAGGAGGAGTCGTCCTCATGCGTAGCTATGGGGATCTCATGGGAGTTTGATGAACTAGTTGG
CTGCAGAGCTTTCGTTCG
